>Addgene plasmid #168087 | yomCherry pDRF1-GW | addgene full sequence | sequence record 332099 | Addgene NGS Result
ATAACACCAATAGTGAAAATCTTTTTTTCTTCTATATCTACAAAAACTTTTTTTTTCTATCAACCTCGTT
GATAAATTTTTTCTTTAACAATCGTTAATAATTAATTAATTGGAAAATAACCATTTTTTCTCTCTTTTAT
ACACACATTCAAAAGAAAGAAAAAAAATATACCCCAGCCTCGACTAGTGAATTCGCGGCCATCACAAGTT
TGTACAAAAAAGCAGGCTGCTAGCCACCATGGTTAGCAAAGGCGAGGAAGATAACATGGCTATAATCAAA
GAGTTTATGAGATTCAAAGTACACATGGAGGGTTCAGTGAATGGTCATGAATTTGAAATTGAAGGCGAAG
GCGAGGGCAGACCTTACGAAGGAACTCAAACAGCAAAACTTAAGGTAACAAAAGGTGGTCCTCTGCCATT
CGCCTGGGACATTCTCAGTCCACAATTCATGTACGGTTCTAAAGCGTACGTCAAACATCCAGCAGACATT
CCAGATTACTTGAAATTGTCTTTTCCAGAAGGCTTTAAGTGGGAAAGAGTTATGAACTTCGAGGATGGAG
GGGTTGTGACCGTTACGCAAGATTCCTCTTTACAAGATGGTGAGTTTATCTACAAGGTCAAATTAAGGGG
GACTAATTTTCCTTCAGACGGGCCAGTCATGCAGAAAAAGACTATGGGATGGGAAGCCTCTTCAGAGAGA
ATGTATCCTGAAGATGGCGCTCTAAAAGGAGAAATCAAGCAAAGATTGAAGTTAAAGGACGGAGGTCATT
ATGATGCAGAAGTAAAAACAACCTATAAAGCTAAAAAGCCAGTTCAACTTCCTGGTGCCTACAATGTTAA
CATCAAGCTAGACATTACATCCCATAATGAAGATTACACTATAGTGGAACAGTATGAACGTGCTGAAGGT
AGACACAGTACAGGTGGTATGGATGAACTGTACAAGTAAGCGGCCGCACCCAGCTTTCTTGTACAAAGTG
GTGTAGTTAATTCATGATGGCCGCTGCAGGTCGACCTCGAGGGGGGGCCCGGTACCCAATTCGCCCTATA
GTGAGTCGTATTACGCGCGGATCCAGCTTTGGACTTCTTCGCCAGAGGTTTGGTCAAGTCTCCAATCAAG
GTTGTCGGCTTGTCTACCTTGCCAGAAATTTACGAAAAGATGGAAAAGGGTCAAATCGTTGGTAGATACG
TTGTTGACACTTCTAAATAAGCGAATTTCTTATGATTTATGATTTTTATTATTAAATAAGTTATAAAAAA
AATAAGTGTATACAAATTTTAAAGTGACTCTTAGGTTTTAAAACGAAAATTCTTATTCTTGAGTAACTCT
TTCCTGTAGGTCAGGTTGCTTTCTCAGGTATAGCATGAGGTCGCTCTTATTGACCACACCTCTACCGGCA
TGCCAATTCACTGGCCGTCGTTTTACAACGTCGTGACTGGGAAAACCCTGGCGTTACCCAACTTAATCGC
CTTGCAGCACATCCCCCTTTCGCCAGCTGGCGTAATAGCGAAGAGGCCCGCACCGATCGCCCTTCCCAAC
AGTTGCGCAGCCTGAATGGCGAATGGCGCCTGATGCGGTATTTTCTCCTTACGCATCTGTGCGGTATTTC
ACACCGCATAATCGGATCGTACTTGTTACCCATCATTGAATTTTGAACATCCGAACCTGGGAGTTTTCCC
TGAAACAGATAGTATATTTGAACCTGTATAATAATATATAGTCTAGCGCTTTACGGAAGACAATGTATGT
ATTTCGGTTCCTGGAGAAACTATTGCATCTATTGCATAGGTAATCTTGCACGTCGCATCCCCGGTTCATT
TTCTGCGTTTCCATCTTGCACTTCAATAGCATATCTTTGTTAACGAAGCATCTGTGCTTCATTTTGTAGA
ACAAAAATGCAACGCGAGAGCGCTAATTTTTCAAACAAAGAATCTGAGCTGCATTTTTACAGAACAGAAA
TGCAACGCGAAAGCGCTATTTTACCAACGAAGAATCTGTGCTTCATTTTTGTAAAACAAAAATGCAACGC
GAGAGCGCTAATTTTTCAAACAAAGAATCTGAGCTGCATTTTTACAGAACAGAAATGCAACGCGAGAGCG
CTATTTTACCAACAAAGAATCTATACTTCTTTTTTGTTCTACAAAAATGCATCCCGAGAGCGCTATTTTT
CTAACAAAGCATCTTAGATTACTTTTTTTCTCCTTTGTGCGCTCTATAATGCAGTCTCTTGATAACTTTT
TGCACTGTAGGTCCGTTAAGGTTAGAAGAAGGCTACTTTGGTGTCTATTTTCTCTTCCATAAAAAAAGCC
TGACTCCACTTCCCGCGTTTACTGATTACTAGCGAAGCTGCGGGTGCATTTTTTCAAGATAAAGGCATCC
CCGATTATATTCTATACCGATGTGGATTGCGCATACTTTGTGAACAGAAAGTGATAGCGTTGATGATTCT
TCATTGGTCAGAAAATTATGAACGGTTTCTTCTATTTTGTCTCTATATACTACGTATAGGAAATGTTTAC
ATTTTCGTATTGTTTTCGATTCACTCTATGAATAGTTCTTACTACAATTTTTTTGTCTAAAGAGTAATAC
TAGAGATAAACATAAAAAATGTAGAGGTCGAGTTTAGATGCAAGTTCAAGGAGCGAAAGGTGGATGGGTA
GGTTATATAGGGATATAGCACAGAGATATATAGCAAAGAGATACTTTTGAGCAATGTTTGTGGAAGCGGT
ATTCGCAATATTTTAGTAGCTCGTTACAGTCCGGTGCGTTTTTGGTTTTTTGAAAGTGCGTCTTCAGAGC
GCTTTTGGTTTTCAAAAGCGCTCTGAAGTTCCTATACTTTCTAGCTAGAGAATAGGAACTTCGGAATAGG
AACTTCAAAGCGTTTCCGAAAACGAGCGCTTCCGAAAATGCAACGCGAGCTGCGCACATACAGCTCACTG
TTCACGTCGCACCTATATCTGCGTGTTGCCTGTATATATATATACATGAGAAGAACGGCATAGTGCGTGT
TTATGCTTAAATGCGTACTTATATGCGTCTATTTATGTAGGATGAAAGGTAGTCTAGTACCTCCTGTGAT
ATTATCCCATTCCATGCGGGGTATCGTATGCTTCCTTCAGCACTACCCTTTAGCTGTTCTATATGCTGCC
ACTCCTCAATTGGATTAGTCTCATCCTTCAATGCTATCATTTCCTTTGATATTGGATCGATCCGATGATA
AGCTGTCAAACATGAGAATTGGGTAATAACTGATATAATTAAATTGAAGCTCTAATTTGTGAGTTTAGTA
TACATGCATTTACTTATAATACAGTTTTTTAGTTTTGCTGGCCGCATCTTCTCAAATATGCTTCCCAGCC
TGCTTTTCTGTAACGTTCACCCTCTACCTTAGCATCCCTTCCCTTTGCAAATAGTCCTCTTCCAACAATA
ATAATGTCAGATCCTGTAGAGACCACATCATCCACGGTTCTATACTGTTGACCCAATGCGTCTCCCTTGT
CATCTAAACCCACACCGGGTGTCATAATCAACCAATCGTAACCTTCATCTCTTCCACCCATGTCTCTTTG
AGCAATAAAGCCGATAACAAAATCTTTGTCGCTCTTCGCAATGTCAACAGTACCCTTAGTATATTCTCCA
GTAGATAGGGAGCCCTTGCATGACAATTCTGCTAACATCAAAAGGCCTCTAGGTTCCTTTGTTACTTCTT
CTGCCGCCTGCTTCAAACCGCTAACAATACCTGGGCCCACCACACCGTGTGCATTCGTAATGTCTGCCCA
TTCTGCTATTCTGTATACACCCGCAGAGTACTGCAATTTGACTGTATTACCAATGTCAGCAAATTTTCTG
TCTTCGAAGAGTAAAAAATTGTACTTGGCGGATAATGCCTTTAGCGGCTTAACTGTGCCCTCCATGGAAA
AATCAGTCAAGATATCCACATGTGTTTTTAGTAAACAAATTTTGGGACCTAATGCTTCAACTAACTCCAG
TAATTCCTTGGTGGTACGAACATCCAATGAAGCACACAAGTTTGTTTGCTTTTCGTGCATGATATTAAAT
AGCTTGGCAGCAACAGGACTAGGATGAGTAGCAGCACGTTCCTTATATGTAGCTTTCGACATGATTTATC
TTCGTTTCCTGCATGTTTTTGTTCTGTGCAGTTGGGTTAAGAATACTGGGCAATTTCATGTTTCTTCAAC
ACTACATATGCGTATATATACCAATCTAAGTCTGTGCTCCTTCCTTCGTTCTTCCTTCTGTTCGGAGATT
ACCGAATCAAAAAAATTTCAAGGAAACCGAAATCAAAAAAAAGAATAAAAAAAAAATGATGAATTGAAAA
GCTAATTCTTGAAGACGAAAGGGCCTCGTGATACGCCTATTTTTATAGGTTAATGTCATGATAATAATGG
TTTCTTAGACGTCAGGTGGCACTTTTCGGGGAAATGTGCGCGGAACCCCTATTTGTTTATTTTTCTAAAT
ACATTCAAATATGTATCCGCTCATGAGACAATAACCCTGATAAATGCTTCAATAATATTGAAAAAGGAAG
AGTATGAGTATTCAACATTTCCGTGTCGCCCTTATTCCCTTTTTTGCGGCATTTTGCCTTCCTGTTTTTG
CTCACCCAGAAACGCTGGTGAAAGTAAAAGATGCTGAAGATCAGTTGGGTGCACGAGTGGGTTACATCGA
ACTGGATCTCAACAGCGGTAAGATCCTTGAGAGTTTTCGCCCCGAAGAACGTTTTCCAATGATGAGCACT
TTTAAAGTTCTGCTATGTGGCGCGGTATTATCCCGTATTGACGCCGGGCAAGAGCAACTCGGTCGCCGCA
TACACTATTCTCAGAATGACTTGGTTGAGTACTCACCAGTCACAGAAAAGCATCTTACGGATGGCATGAC
AGTAAGAGAATTATGCAGTGCTGCCATAACCATGAGTGATAACACTGCGGCCAACTTACTTCTGACAACG
ATCGGAGGACCGAAGGAGCTAACCGCTTTTTTGCACAACATGGGGGATCATGTAACTCGCCTTGATCGTT
GGGAACCGGAGCTGAATGAAGCCATACCAAACGACGAGCGTGACACCACGATGCCTGTAGCAATGGCAAC
AACGTTGCGCAAACTATTAACTGGCGAACTACTTACTCTAGCTTCCCGGCAACAATTAATAGACTGGATG
GAGGCGGATAAAGTTGCAGGACCACTTCTGCGCTCGGCCCTTCCGGCTGGCTGGTTTATTGCTGATAAAT
CTGGAGCCGGTGAGCGTGGGTCTCGCGGTATCATTGCAGCACTGGGGCCAGATGGTAAGCCCTCCCGTAT
CGTAGTTATCTACACGACGGGGAGTCAGGCAACTATGGATGAACGAAATAGACAGATCGCTGAGATAGGT
GCCTCACTGATTAAGCATTGGTAACTGTCAGACCAAGTTTACTCATATATACTTTAGATTGATTTAAAAC
TTCATTTTTAATTTAAAAGGATCTAGGTGAAGATCCTTTTTGATAATCTCATGACCAAAATCCCTTAACG
TGAGTTTTCGTTCCACTGAGCGTCAGACCCCGTAGAAAAGATCAAAGGATCTTCTTGAGATCCTTTTTTT
CTGCGCGTAATCTGCTGCTTGCAAACAAAAAAACCACCGCTACCAGCGGTGGTTTGTTTGCCGGATCAAG
AGCTACCAACTCTTTTTCCGAAGGTAACTGGCTTCAGCAGAGCGCAGATACCAAATACTGTTCTTCTAGT
GTAGCCGTAGTTAGGCCACCACTTCAAGAACTCTGTAGCACCGCCTACATACCTCGCTCTGCTAATCCTG
TTACCAGTGGCTGCTGCCAGTGGCGATAAGTCGTGTCTTACCGGGTTGGACTCAAGACGATAGTTACCGG
ATAAGGCGCAGCGGTCGGGCTGAACGGGGGGTTCGTGCACACAGCCCAGCTTGGAGCGAACGACCTACAC
CGAACTGAGATACCTACAGCGTGAGCTATGAGAAAGCGCCACGCTTCCCGAAGGGAGAAAGGCGGACAGG
TATCCGGTAAGCGGCAGGGTCGGAACAGGAGAGCGCACGAGGGAGCTTCCAGGGGGAAACGCCTGGTATC
TTTATAGTCCTGTCGGGTTTCGCCACCTCTGACTTGAGCGTCGATTTTTGTGATGCTCGTCAGGGGGGCG
GAGCCTATGGAAAAACGCCAGCAACGCGGCCTTTTTACGGTTCCTGGCCTTTTGCTGGCCTTTTGCTCAC
ATGTTCTTTCCTGCGTTATCCCCTGATTCTGTGGATAACCGTATTACCGCCTTTGAGTGAGCTGATACCG
CTCGCCGCAGCCGAACGACCGAGCGCAGCGAGTCAGTGAGCGAGGAAGCGGAAGAGCGCCCAATACGCAA
ACCGCCTCTCCCCGCGCGTTGGCCGATTCATTAATGCAGCTGGCACGACAGGTTTCCCGACTGGAAAGCG
GGCAGTGAGCGCAACGCAATTAATGTGAGTTAGCTCACTCATTAGGCACCCCAGGCTTTACACTTTATGC
TTCCGGCTCGTATGTTGTGTGGAATTGTGAGCGGATAACAATTTCACACAGGAAACAGCTATGACCATGA
TTACGCCAAGCTTACCGCATCAGGAAATTGTAAGCGTTAATATTTTGTTAAAATTCGCGTTAAATTTTTG
TTAAATCAGCTCATTTTTTAACCAATAGGCCGAAATCGGCAAAATCCCTTATAAATCAAAAGAATAGACC
GAGATAGGGT
[37 nt withheld, positions 6731-6767]
AAAGAACGTGGACTCCAACGTCAAAGG
[49 nt withheld, positions 6795-6843]
T
[91 nt withheld, positions 6845-6935]
G
[124 nt withheld, positions 6937-7060]
CCATTCGCCAAGCTTCCTGAAACGGAGAAACATAAACAGGCATTGCTGGGATCACCCATACATCACTCTG
TTTTGCCTGACCTTTTCCGGTAATTTGAAAACAAACCCGGTCTCGAAGCGGAGATCCGGCGATAATTACC
GCAGAAATAAACCCATACACGAGACGTAGAACCAGCCGCACATGGCCGGAGAAACTCCTGCGAGAATTTC
GTAAACTCGCGCGCATTGCATCTGTATTTCCTAATGCGGCACTTCCAGGCCTCGATCGAGACCGTTTATC
CATTGCTTTTTTGTTGTCTTTTTCCCTCGTTCACAGAAAGTCTGAAGAAGCTATAGTAGAACTATGAGCT
TTTTTTGTTTCTGTTTTCCTTTTTTTTTTTTTTACCTCTGTGGAAATTGTTACTCTCACACTCTTTAGTT
CGTTTGTTTGTTTTGTTTATTCCAATTATGACCGGTGACGAAACGTGGTCGATGGTGGGTACCGCTTATG
CTCCCCTCCATTAGTTTCGATTATATAAAAAGGCCAAATATTGTATTATTTTCAAATGTCCTATCATTAT
CGTCTAACATCTAATTTCTCTTAAATTTTTTCTCTTTCTTTCCT
Features (pLannotate 1.2.2; 25 found; start..end, strand, type, name):
    204..228     +  protein_bind   attB1: mutant version of attB; recombination site for the Gateway® BP reaction BP Clonase™
    239..946     +  CDS            mCherry: mCherry is a basic (constitutively fluorescent) red fluorescent protein published in 2004, derived from Discosoma sp.. It is reported to be a very rapidly-maturing monomer with low acid sensitivity.
    958..982     -  protein_bind   attB2: mutant version of attB; recombination site for the Gateway® BP reaction BP Clonase™
   1010..1036    +  misc_feature   MCS (fragment): pBluescript multiple cloning site
   1045..1063    -  promoter       T7 promoter: promoter for bacteriophage T7 RNA polymerase
   1064..1207    +  CDS            ADH1 (fragment): ADH1_YEAST - Also known as ADC1. Experimental evidence at protein level: Swiss-Prot protein existence level 1. This isozyme preferentially catalyzes the conversion of primary unbranched alcohols to their corresponding aldehydes. Also shows activity toward secondary alcohols. From Saccharomyces cerevisiae (strain ATCC 204508 / S288c) (Baker's yeast).
   1211..1398    +  terminator     ADH1 terminator: S. cerevisiae ADH1; transcription terminator for the S. cerevisiae alcohol dehydrogenase 1 (ADH1) gene
   1406..1563    +  CDS            lacZα (fragment): LacZα fragment of β-galactosidase; lacZ fragment
   1569..1620    -  misc_feature   bom (fragment): basis of mobility region from pBR322
   1625..1708    +  CDS            RAF1 (fragment): RAF_YEAST - Experimental evidence at transcript level: Swiss-Prot protein existence level 2. Antagonizes transcriptional repression of recombinase FLP by REP1-REP2. May play a role in plasmid partitioning. From Saccharomyces cerevisiae (strain ATCC 204508 / S288c) (Baker's yeast).
   1862..3208    -  rep_origin     2μ ori: yeast 2μ plasmid origin of replication
   3213..3229    -  promoter       tet promoter (fragment): E. coli promoter for tetracycline efflux protein gene
   3319..4122    -  CDS            URA3: orotidine-5'-phosphate decarboxylase, required for uracil biosynthesis; S. cerevisiae URA3; yeast auxotrophic marker, counterselectable with 5-fluoroorotic acid (5-FOA)
   4123..4338    -  promoter       URA3 promoter: S. cerevisiae URA3
   4449..4553    +  promoter       AmpR promoter: bla
   4554..5414    +  CDS            AmpR: β-lactamase; bla; confers resistance to ampicillin, carbenicillin, and related antibiotics
   5585..6173    +  rep_origin     ori: high-copy-number ColE1/pMB1/pBR322/pUC origin of replication
   6356..6448    +  CDS            lacI (fragment): lac repressor; lacI; The lac repressor binds to the lac operator to inhibit transcription in E. coli. This inhibition can be relieved by adding lactose or isopropyl-β-D-thiogalactopyranoside (IPTG).
   6461..6482    +  protein_bind   CAP binding site: CAP binding activates transcription in the presence of cAMP. E. coli catabolite activator protein
   6497..6527    +  promoter       lac promoter: promoter for the E. coli lac operon
   6535..6551    +  protein_bind   lac operator: The lac repressor binds to the lac operator to inhibit transcription in E. coli. This inhibition can be relieved by adding lactose or isopropyl-β-D-thiogalactopyranoside (IPTG). lac repressor encoded by lacI
   6632..7060    -  rep_origin     f1 ori (sequence partly withheld): f1 bacteriophage origin of replication; arrow indicates direction of (+) strand synthesis
   7071..7325    -  CDS            BRP1 (fragment): BRP1_YEAST - Protein predicted: Swiss-Prot protein existence level 4. From Saccharomyces cerevisiae (strain ATCC 204508 / S288c) (Baker's yeast).
   7427..7443    -  promoter       ARG4 promoter (fragment): S. cerevisiae ARG4
   7548..7631    +  CDS            YG007_YEAST: Protein predicted: Swiss-Prot protein existence level 4. From Saccharomyces cerevisiae (strain ATCC 204508 / S288c) (Baker's yeast).
