[The description below was written by a language model from this plasmid's Addgene catalogue record and pLannotate feature annotations shown in this document.]
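Description:
yomCherry pDRF1-GW is a yeast expression plasmid built on the pDRF1-GW backbone, a Gateway-compatible E. coli/Saccharomyces cerevisiae shuttle vector of about 7.7 kb. In bacteria it replicates at high copy from a ColE1/pUC-type origin and is selected through the β-lactamase (AmpR) gene. In yeast it is maintained as a multicopy episome by the 2μ origin and selected by URA3, which complements uracil auxotrophy and can be counterselected with 5-FOA. An f1 origin and remnants of lac regulatory elements, lacZα and a pBluescript-type polylinker are carried over from the parental cloning vectors.

The payload is yomCherry, a synthetic coding sequence that the annotation identifies as mCherry, the monomeric, fast-maturing red fluorescent protein derived from Discosoma. The "yo" prefix is usually taken to mean yeast codon optimisation, though the record does not say so. The open reading frame is flanked by attB1 and attB2 sites, the pattern left by a Gateway recombination into the destination vector, although the catalogue entry lists restriction enzyme cloning with unknown sites. Downstream lie a fragment of the ADH1 coding region and the ADH1 terminator, which provide transcription termination.

The feature table does not annotate a named yeast promoter driving the insert. The region upstream of attB1 contains only small matches to yeast genomic sequences (BRP1 and YG007 fragments, and a short ARG4 promoter hit), which probably lie within the promoter fragment, but the record does not identify it. The stated purpose is simply to express yomCherry in yeast, for instance as a red fluorescent marker or reference.
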