Addgene plasmid #168087: yomCherry pDRF1-GW
Purpose: Expresses yomCherry
Depositing lab: Bas Teusink. Depositing organization: Vrije Universiteit Amsterdam.
Backbone
  Vector backbone: pDRF1-GW
  Vector type: Yeast Expression
  Selectable markers: URA3
Growth in bacteria
  Bacterial resistance: Ampicillin, 100 μg/mL
  Growth temperature: 37°C
  Growth strain: DH5alpha
  Copy number: High Copy
Gene/Insert
  Gene/Insert name: yomCherry
  Species: Synthetic
  Cloning method: Restriction Enzyme; 5′ cloning site Unknown (unknown if destroyed); 3′ cloning site Unknown (unknown if destroyed)
Terms and licenses: Academic/Nonprofit Terms; Industry Terms: Not Available to Industry
How to cite: yomCherry pDRF1-GW was a gift from Bas Teusink (Addgene plasmid # 168087 ; http://n2t.net/addgene:168087 ; RRID:Addgene_168087)
